>Addgene plasmid #226429 | PB_gRNA_S.pyogenes_scaffold_BB | addgene full sequence | sequence record 458099 | Addgene NGS Result
GAAGATCCTTTGATCTTTTCTACGGGGTCTGACGCTCAGTGGAACGAAAACTCACGTTAAGGGATTTTGG
TCATGAGATTATCAAAAAGGATCTTCACCTAGATCCTTTTAAATTAAAAATGAAGTTTTAAATCAATCTA
AAGTATATATGAGTAAACTTGGTCTGACAGTTACCAATGCTTAATCAGTGAGGCACCTATCTCAGCGATC
TGTCTATTTCGTTCATCCATAGTTGCCTGACTCCCCGTCGTGTAGATAACTACGATACGGGAGGGCTTAC
CATCTGGCCCCAGTGCTGCAATGATACCGCGAGACCCACGCTCACCGGCTCCAGATTTATCAGCAATAAA
CCAGCCAGCCGGAAGGGCCGAGCGCAGAAGTGGTCCTGCAACTTTATCCGCCTCCATCCAGTCTATTAAT
TGTTGCCGGGAAGCTAGAGTAAGTAGTTCGCCAGTTAATAGTTTGCGCAACGTTGTTGCCATTGCTACAG
GCATCGTGGTGTCACGCTCGTCGTTTGGTATGGCTTCATTCAGCTCCGGTTCCCAACGATCAAGGCGAGT
TACATGATCCCCCATGTTGTGCAAAAAAGCGGTTAGCTCCTTCGGTCCTCCGATCGTTGTCAGAAGTAAG
TTGGCCGCAGTGTTATCACTCATGGTTATGGCAGCACTGCATAATTCTCTTACTGTCATGCCATCCGTAA
GATGCTTTTCTGTGACTGGTGAGTACTCAACCAAGTCATTCTGAGAATAGTGTATGCGGCGACCGAGTTG
CTCTTGCCCGGCGTCAATACGGGATAATACCGCGCCACATAGCAGAACTTTAAAAGTGCTCATCATTGGA
AAACGTTCTTCGGGGCGAAAACTCTCAAGGATCTTACCGCTGTTGAGATCCAGTTCGATGTAACCCACTC
GTGCACCCAACTGATCTTCAGCATCTTTTACTTTCACCAGCGTTTCTGGGTGAGCAAAAACAGGAAGGCA
AAATGCCGCAAAAAAGGGAATAAGGGCGACACGGAAATGTTGAATACTCATACTCTTCCTTTTTCAATAT
TATTGAAGCATTTATCAGGGTTATTGTCTCATGAGCGGATACATATTTGAATGTATTTAGAAAAATAAAC
AAATAGGGGTTCCGCGCACATTTCCCCGAAAAGTGCCACCTAAATTGTAAGCGTTAATATTTTGTTAAAA
TTCGCGTTAAATTTTTGTTAAATCAGCTCATTTTTTAACCAATAGGCCGAAATCGGCAAAATCCCTTATA
AATCAAAAGAATAGACCGAGATAGGGT
[37 nt withheld, positions 1288-1324]
AAAGAACGTGGACTCCAACGTCAAAGG
[49 nt withheld, positions 1352-1400]
T
[91 nt withheld, positions 1402-1492]
G
[124 nt withheld, positions 1494-1617]
CCCATTCGCCATTCAGGCTGCGCAACTGTTGGGAAGGGCGATCGGTGCGGGCCTCTTCGCTATTACGCCA
GCTGGCGAAAGGGGGATGTGCTGCAAGGCGATTAAGTTGGGTAACGCCAGGGTTTTCCCAGTCACGACGT
TGTAAAACGACGGCCAGTGAGCGCGCCTCGTTCATTCACGTTTTTGAACCCGTGGAGGACGGGCAGACTC
GCGGTGCAAATGTGTTTTACAGCGTGATGGAGCAGATGAAGATGCTCGACACGCTGCAGAACACGCAGCT
AGATTAACCCTAGAAAGATAATCATATTGTGACGTACGTTAAAGATAATCATGTGTAAAATTGACGCATG
TGTTTTATCGGTCTGTATATCGAGGTTTATTTATTAATTTGAATAGATATTAAGTTTTATTATATTTACA
CTTACATACTAATAATAAATTCAACAAACAATTTATTTATGTTTATTTATTTATTAAAAAAAACAAAAAC
TCAAAATTTCTTCTATAAAGTAACAAAACTTTTATGAGGGACAGCCCCCCCCCAAAGCCCCCAGGGATGT
AATTACGTCCCTCCCCCGCTAGGGGGCAGCAGCGAGCCGCCCGGGGCTCCGCTCCGGTCCGGCGCTCCCC
CCGCATCCCCGAGCCGGCAGCGTGCGGGGACAGCCCGGGCACGGGGAAGGTGGCACGGGATCGCTTTCCT
CTGAACGCTTCTCGCTGCTCTTTGAGCCTGCAGACACCTGGGGGGATACGGGGAAAAGGCCTCCACGGCC
ACTAGTCTAGAGCTAGCCGAGGGCCTATTTCCCATGATTCCTTCATATTTGCATATACGATACAAGGCTG
TTAGAGAGATAATTGGAATTAATTTGACTGTAAACACAAAGATATTAGTACAAAATACGTGACGTAGAAA
GTAATAATTTCTTGGGTAGTTTGCAGTTTTAAAATTATGTTTTAAAATGGACTATCATATGCTTACCGTA
ACTTGAAAGTATTTCGATTTCTTGGCTTTATATATCTTGTGGAAAGGACGAAACACCGGGTCTTCATTAA
TGGAAGACACGTTTAAGAGCTAAGCTGGAAACAGCATAGCAAGTTTAAATAAGGCTAGTCCGTTATCAAC
TTGAAAAAGTGGCACCGAGTCGGTGCTTTTTTTAATTCGGGCCCGCGGCCGCGAAGGATCTGCGATCGCT
CCGGTGCCCGTCAGTGGGCAGAGCGCACATCGCCCACAGTCCCCGAGAAGTTGGGGGGAGGGGTCGGCAA
TTGAACGGGTGCCTAGAGAAGGTGGCGCGGGGTAAACTGGGAAAGTGATGTCGTGTACTGGCTCCGCCTT
TTTCCCGAGGGTGGGGGAGAACCGTATATAAGTGCAGTAGTCGCCGTGAACGTTCTTTTTCGCAACGGGT
TTGCCGCCAGAACACAGCTGAAGCTTCGAGGGGCTCGCATCTCTCCTTCACGCGCCCGCCGCCCTACCTG
AGGCCGCCATCCACGCCGGTTGAGTCGCGTTCTGCCGCCTCCCGCCTGTGGTGCCTCCTGAACTGCGTCC
GCCGTCTAGGTAAGTTTAAAGCTCAGGTCGAGACCGGGCCTTTGTCCGGCGCTCCCTTGGAGCCTACCTA
GACTCAGCCGGCTCTCCACGCTTTGCCTGACCCTGCTTGCTCAACTCTACGTCTTTGTTTCGTTTTCTGT
TCTGCGCCGTTACAGATCCAAGCTGTGACCGGCGCCTACGCTAGATGACCGAGTACAAGCCCACGGTGCG
CCTCGCCACCCGCGACGACGTCCCCAGGGCCGTACGCACCCTCGCCGCCGCGTTCGCCGACTACCCCGCC
ACGCGCCACACCGTCGATCCGGACCGCCACATCGAGCGGGTCACCGAGCTGCAAGAACTCTTCCTCACGC
GCGTCGGGCTCGACATCGGCAAGGTGTGGGTCGCGGACGACGGCGCCGCGGTGGCGGTCTGGACCACGCC
GGAGAGCGTCGAAGCGGGGGCGGTGTTCGCCGAGATCGGCCCGCGCATGGCCGAGTTGAGCGGTTCCCGG
CTGGCCGCGCAGCAACAGATGGAAGGCCTCCTGGCGCCGCACCGGCCCAAGGAGCCCGCGTGGTTCCTGG
CCACCGTCGGCGTCTCGCCCGACCACCAGGGCAAGGGTCTGGGCAGCGCCGTCGTGCTCCCCGGAGTGGA
GGCGGCCGAGCGCGCCGGGGTGCCCGCCTTCCTGGAGACCTCCGCGCCCCGCAACCTCCCCTTCTACGAG
CGGCTCGGCTTCACCGTCACCGCCGACGTCGAGGTGCCCGAAGGACCGCGCACCTGGTGCATGACCCGCA
AGCCCGGTGCCTGAGTCGACAATCAACCTCTGGATTACAAAATTTGTGAAAGATTGACTGGTATTCTTAA
CTATGTTGCTCCTTTTACGCTATGTGGATACGCTGCTTTAATGCCTTTGTATCATGCGTTAACTAAACTT
GTTTATTGCAGCTTATAATGGTTACAAATAAAGCAATAGCATCACAAATTTCACAAATAAAGCATTTTTT
TCACTGCATTCTAGTTGTGGTTTGTCCAAACTCATCAATGTATCTTATCATGTCTGGAATTGACTCAAAT
GATGTCAATTAGTCTATCAGAAGCTCATCTGGTCTCCCTTCCGGGGGACAAGACATCCCTGTTTAATATT
TAAACAGCAGTGTTCCCAAACTGGGTTCTTATATCCCTTGCTCTGGTCAACCAGGTTGCAGGGTTTCCTG
TCCTCACAGGAACGAAGTCCCTAAAGAAACAGTGGCAGCCAGGTTTAGCCCCGGAATTGACTGGATTCCT
TTTTTAGGGCCCATTGGTATGGCTTTTTCCCCGTATCCCCCCAGGTGTCTGCAGGCTCAAAGAGCAGCGA
GAAGCGTTCAGAGGAAAGCGATCCCGTGCCACCTTCCCCGTGCCCGGGCTGTCCCCGCACGCTGCCGGCT
CGGGGATGCGGGGGGAGCGCCGGACCGGAGCGGAGCCCCGGGCGGCTCGCTGCTGCCCCCTAGCGGGGGA
GGGACGTAATTACATCCCTGGGGGCTTTGGGGGGGGGCTGTCCCTGATATCTATAACAAGAAAATATATA
TATAATAAGTTATCACGTAAGTAGAACATGAAATAACAATATAATTATCGTATGAGTTAAATCTTAAAAG
TCACGTAAAAGATAATCATGCGTCATTTTGACTCACGCGGTCGTTATAGTTCAAAATCAGTGACACTTAC
CGCATTGACAAGCACGCCTCACGGGAGCTCCAAGCGGCGACTGAGATGTCCTAAATGCACAGCGACGGAT
TCGCGCTATTTAGAAAGAGAGAGCAATATTTCAAGAATGCATGCGTCAATTTTACGCAGACTATCTTTCT
AGGGTTAATCTAGCTGCATCAGGATCATATCGTCGGGTCTTTTTTCCGGCTCAGTCATCGCCCAAGCTGG
CGCTATCTGGGCATCGGGGAGGAAGAAGCCCGTGCCTTTTCCCGCGAGGTTGAAGCGGCATGGAAAGAGT
TTGCCGAGGATGACTGCTGCTGCATTGACGTTGAGCGAAAACGCACGTTTACCATGATGATTCGGGAAGG
TGTGGCCATGCACGCCTTTAACGGTGAACTGTTCGTTCAGGCCACCTGGGATACCAGTTCGTCGCGGCTT
TTCCGGACACAGTTCCGGATGGTCAGCCCGAAGCGCATCAGCAACCCGAACAATACCGGCGACAGCCGGA
ACTGCCGTGCCGGTGTGCAGATTAATGACAGCGGTGCGGCGCTGGGATATTACGTCAGCGAGGACGGGTA
TCCTGGCTGGATGCCGCAGAAATGGACATGGATACCCCGTGAGTTACCCGGCGGGCGCGCTTGGCGTAAT
CATGGTCATAGCTGTTTCCTGTGTGAAATTGTTATCCGCTCACAATTCCACACAACATACGAGCCGGAAG
CATAAAGTGTAAAGCCTGGGGTGCCTAATGAGTGAGCTAACTCACATTAATTGCGTTGCGCTCACTGCCC
GCTTTCCAGTCGGGAAACCTGTCGTGCCAGCTGCATTAATGAATCGGCCAACGCGCGGGGAGAGGCGGTT
TGCGTATTGGGCGCTCTTCCGCTTCCTCGCTCACTGACTCGCTGCGCTCGGTCGTTCGGCTGCGGCGAGC
GGTATCAGCTCACTCAAAGGCGGTAATACGGTTATCCACAGAATCAGGGGATAACGCAGGAAAGAACATG
TGAGCAAAAGGCCAGCAAAAGGCCAGGAACCGTAAAAAGGCCGCGTTGCTGGCGTTTTTCCATAGGCTCC
GCCCCCCTGACGAGCATCACAAAAATCGACGCTCAAGTCAGAGGTGGCGAAACCCGACAGGACTATAAAG
ATACCAGGCGTTTCCCCCTGGAAGCTCCCTCGTGCGCTCTCCTGTTCCGACCCTGCCGCTTACCGGATAC
CTGTCCGCCTTTCTCCCTTCGGGAAGCGTGGCGCTTTCTCATAGCTCACGCTGTAGGTATCTCAGTTCGG
TGTAGGTCGTTCGCTCCAAGCTGGGCTGTGTGCACGAACCCCCCGTTCAGCCCGACCGCTGCGCCTTATC
CGGTAACTATCGTCTTGAGTCCAACCCGGTAAGACACGACTTATCGCCACTGGCAGCAGCCACTGGTAAC
AGGATTAGCAGAGCGAGGTATGTAGGCGGTGCTACAGAGTTCTTGAAGTGGTGGCCTAACTACGGCTACA
CTAGAAGAACAGTATTTGGTATCTGCGCTCTGCTGAAGCCAGTTACCTTCGGAAAAAGAGTTGGTAGCTC
TTGATCCGGCAAACAAACCACCGCTGGTAGCGGTGGTTTTTTTGTTTGCAAGCAGCAGATTACGCGCAGA
AAAAAAGGATCTCAA
Features (pLannotate 1.2.2; 19 found; start..end, strand, type, name):
    171..1031    -  CDS            AmpR: β-lactamase; bla; confers resistance to ampicillin, carbenicillin, and related antibiotics
   1032..1136    -  promoter       AmpR promoter: bla
   1189..1617    -  rep_origin     f1 ori (sequence partly withheld): f1 bacteriophage origin of replication; arrow indicates direction of (+) strand synthesis
   1622..1777    -  CDS            lacZα (fragment): LacZα fragment of β-galactosidase; lacZ fragment
   1779..1898    +  CDS            B (fragment): PORTL_LAMBD - Experimental evidence at protein level: Swiss-Prot protein existence level 1. Forms the portal vertex of the capsid (PubMed:6228056, PubMed:6232391). This portal plays critical roles in head assembly, genome packaging, neck/tail attachment, and genome ejection (Probable). The portal protein multimerizes as a single ring-shaped homododecamer arranged around a central channel (PubMed:6232391). Binds to the terminase subunits to form the packaging machine (PubMed:7799432). From Escherichia phage lambda (Bacteriophage lambda).
   2406..2646    +  promoter       U6 promoter: RNA polymerase III promoter for human U6 snRNA
   2696..2763    +  misc_RNA       tracrRNA (fragment): trans-activating CRISPR RNA for the Streptococcus pyogenes CRISPR/Cas9 system
   2823..3034    +  promoter       EF-1α core promoter: core promoter for human elongation factor EF-1α
   3047..3315    +  LTR            5' LTR (truncated): truncated 5' long terminal repeat (LTR) from human T-cell leukemia virus (HTLV) type 1
   3342..3941    +  CDS            PuroR: puromycin N-acetyltransferase; pac from Streptomyces alboniger; confers resistance to puromycin
   3948..4054    +  misc_feature   WPRE (fragment): woodchuck hepatitis virus posttranscriptional regulatory element
   4063..4184    +  polyA_signal   SV40 poly(A) signal: SV40 polyadenylation signal
   4202..4294    +  ncRNA          G-CSF SLDE: Accession: RF00183 - G-CSF factor stem-loop destabilising element (SLDE)
   4991..5458    +  CDS            B (fragment): PORTL_LAMBD - Experimental evidence at protein level: Swiss-Prot protein existence level 1. Forms the portal vertex of the capsid (PubMed:6228056, PubMed:6232391). This portal plays critical roles in head assembly, genome packaging, neck/tail attachment, and genome ejection (Probable). The portal protein multimerizes as a single ring-shaped homododecamer arranged around a central channel (PubMed:6232391). Binds to the terminase subunits to form the packaging machine (PubMed:7799432). From Escherichia phage lambda (Bacteriophage lambda).
   5496..5512    -  protein_bind   lac operator: The lac repressor binds to the lac operator to inhibit transcription in E. coli. This inhibition can be relieved by adding lactose or isopropyl-β-D-thiogalactopyranoside (IPTG). lac repressor encoded by lacI
   5520..5550    -  promoter       lac promoter: promoter for the E. coli lac operon
   5565..5586    -  protein_bind   CAP binding site: CAP binding activates transcription in the presence of cAMP. E. coli catabolite activator protein
   5599..5691    -  CDS            lacI (fragment): lac repressor; lacI; The lac repressor binds to the lac operator to inhibit transcription in E. coli. This inhibition can be relieved by adding lactose or isopropyl-β-D-thiogalactopyranoside (IPTG).
   5874..6462    -  rep_origin     ori: high-copy-number ColE1/pMB1/pBR322/pUC origin of replication
