[The description below was written by a language model from this plasmid's Addgene catalogue record and pLannotate feature annotations shown in this document.]
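Description:
PB_gRNA_S.pyogenes_scaffold_BB is an empty PiggyBac transposon backbone for cloning and stably expressing single guide RNAs in mammalian cells. It derives from PB-U6insert-EF1puro, modified by inserting a Golden Gate cloning site and the Streptococcus pyogenes sgRNA scaffold, for a total of 6,462 bp. In bacteria it is maintained through a high-copy ColE1/pUC-type origin and selected with ampicillin via the β-lactamase gene. An f1 phage origin and remnants of a lacZα/lac promoter cloning region are also present in the plasmid backbone.

The guide cassette consists of the human U6 RNA polymerase III promoter followed by a short gap that, according to the catalogue entry, holds the BbsI Golden Gate site, and then the S. pyogenes tracrRNA-derived scaffold. A protospacer inserted at the BbsI site is therefore transcribed as a complete sgRNA, described as compatible with S. pyogenes dCas9. No Cas9 or dCas9 gene is carried, so it must be supplied separately. Downstream, a separate selection cassette uses the EF-1α core promoter joined to a truncated HTLV-1 5' LTR segment, a common composite promoter arrangement, to drive puromycin N-acetyltransferase. This is followed by a WPRE fragment and an SV40 polyadenylation signal.

The automated annotation does not label the PiggyBac terminal repeats, although the record describes the vector as a PiggyBac transposon. They presumably lie in the unannotated regions flanking the two cassettes. The short hits to the lambda portal protein B on either side look like stuffer or incidental sequence rather than functional genes. With PiggyBac transposase provided in trans, the construct would allow genomic integration of the sgRNA and puromycin cassettes for selecting stable guide-expressing cells.
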