Addgene plasmid #226429: PB_gRNA_S.pyogenes_scaffold_BB
Purpose: (Empty Backbone) PiggyBac transposon vector backbone for cloning of sgRNA compatible with S.pyogenes dCas9 enzyme. BbsI Golden Gate site upstream of the scaffold for protospacer insertion. Puromycin selection marker.
Depositing lab: Alon Goren. Depositing organization: University of California, San Diego (UCSD).
Backbone
  Vector backbone: PB-U6insert-EF1puro
  Backbone size (bp): 6462
  Modifications to backbone: insertion of Golden Gate cloning site and S. pyogenes sgRNA scaffold sequence.
  Vector type: Mammalian Expression, CRISPR ; PiggyBac Transposon
  Promoter: U6
  Selectable markers: Puromycin
Growth in bacteria
  Bacterial resistance: Ampicillin, 100 μg/mL
  Growth temperature: 30°C
  Growth strain: NEB Stable
  Copy number: Unknown
Gene/Insert
  Cloning method: Restriction Enzyme
Terms and licenses: Academic/Nonprofit Terms; Industry Terms: Not Available to Industry
How to cite: PB_gRNA_S.pyogenes_scaffold_BB was a gift from Alon Goren (Addgene plasmid # 226429 ; http://n2t.net/addgene:226429 ; RRID:Addgene_226429)
